Addgene plasmid #47194: TAL3475
Depositing lab: Keith Joung. Depositing organization: Massachusetts General Hospital. Publication: Targeted gene disruption in somatic zebrafish cells using engineered TALENs. Sander JD, Cade L, Khayter C, Reyon D, Peterson RT, Joung JK, Yeh JR. Nat Biotechnol. 2011 Aug 5;29(8):697-8. doi: 10.1038/nbt.1934. PubMed 21822241.
Backbone
  Vector backbone: JDS78
  Backbone manufacturer: Addgene plasmid #32290
  Backbone size w/o insert (bp): 6447
  Vector type: Mammalian Expression ; T7
Growth in bacteria
  Bacterial resistance: Ampicillin, 100 μg/mL
  Growth temperature: 37°C
  Growth strain: XL1 Blue
  Copy number: High Copy
Gene/Insert
  Gene/Insert name: ZebrafishCommunity-KISS1RB-right (alt name: KISS1RB)
  Species: D. rerio (zebrafish)
  Insert size (bp): 1430
  Promoter: CMV
  Tag / fusion protein: 3X Flag (N terminal on backbone); WT FOKI (C terminal on backbone)
  Cloning method: Restriction Enzyme; 5′ cloning site BsmBI (destroyed during cloning); 3′ cloning site BsmBI (destroyed during cloning)
  Sequencing primers: 5′ CMV-F; 3′ BGH-rev
Terms and licenses: Academic/Nonprofit Terms; Industry Terms: Not Available to Industry
Depositor comments: Target binding site: TTGCACATGATGTGCTCT It is strongly recommended that users perform a diagnostic digest to verify this plasmid prior to use. For example, a double digest of the plasmid with BamHI and KpnI should result in two bands at 2.3kb and 5.8kb.
How to cite: TAL3475 was a gift from Keith Joung (Addgene plasmid # 47194 ; http://n2t.net/addgene:47194 ; RRID:Addgene_47194)
