[The description below was written by a language model from this plasmid's Addgene catalogue record.]
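Description:
TAL3475 is a TALEN expression plasmid built on the JDS78 backbone, a mammalian expression vector that also carries a T7 promoter. It encodes the right-hand monomer of a TALE nuclease pair directed against the zebrafish (D. rerio) KISS1RB gene. The plasmid is maintained at high copy in E. coli under ampicillin selection. The record does not name the replication origin, and no feature table is provided, so the details here come from the catalogue fields only.

The insert of about 1.4 kb is an engineered array of TAL effector repeats whose order specifies recognition of a defined 18-nucleotide half-site in the target gene. It was cloned into the roughly 6.4 kb backbone through BsmBI sites, which were destroyed during cloning. BsmBI is a type IIS enzyme, consistent with seamless, in-frame insertion of the array between backbone-encoded segments. The backbone supplies an N-terminal 3X Flag tag for detection and a C-terminal wild-type FokI nuclease domain, so the expressed product is a complete Flag-tagged TALE–FokI fusion. Transcription in mammalian cells is driven by the CMV promoter. The T7 designation indicates that the coding region can also be transcribed in vitro to make mRNA, the usual way of delivering such nucleases to zebrafish embryos by injection.

Because FokI cleaves only as a dimer, this construct is intended to be used with a matching left-hand TALEN that binds the opposing half-site. The pair then creates a double-strand break in the intervening spacer, and error-prone repair of the break gives targeted disruption of KISS1RB. The insert name suggests it belongs to a set of TALENs prepared for the zebrafish research community. The depositor recommends confirming the plasmid's integrity by diagnostic restriction digest before use.
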