>Addgene plasmid #47194 | TAL3475 | depositor partial sequence | sequence record 67281 | Insert sequence
ATGGACTACAAAGACCATGACGGTGATTATAAAGATCATGACATCGATTACAAGGATGACGATGACAAGA
TGGCCCCCAAGAAGAAGAGGAAGGTGGGCATTCACCGCGGGGTACCTATGGTGGACTTGAGGACACTCGG
TTATTCGCAACAGCAACAGGAGAAAATCAAGCCTAAGGTCAGGAGCACCGTCGCGCAACACCACGAGGCG
CTTGTGGGGCATGGCTTCACTCATGCGCATATTGTCGCGCTTTCACAGCACCCTGCGGCGCTTGGGACGG
TGGCTGTCAAATACCAAGATATGATTGCGGCCCTGCCCGAAGCCACGCACGAGGCAATTGTAGGGGTCGG
TAAACAGTGGTCGGGAGCGCGAGCACTTGAGGCGCTGCTGACTGTGGCGGGTGAGCTTAGGGGGCCTCCG
CTCCAGCTCGACACCGGGCAGCTGCTGAAGATCGCGAAGAGAGGGGGAGTAACAGCGGTAGAGGCAGTGC
ACGCCTGGCGCAATGCGCTCACCGGGGCCCCCTTGAACCTGACCCCAGACCAGGTAGTCGCAATCGCGTC
AAACGGAGGGGGAAAGCAAGCCCTGGAAACCGTGCAAAGGTTGTTGCCGGTCCTTTGTCAAGACCACGGC
CTTACACCGGAGCAAGTCGTGGCCATTGCAAATAATAACGGTGGCAAACAGGCTCTTGAGACGGTTCAGA
GACTTCTCCCAGTTCTCTGTCAAGCCCACGGGCTGACTCCCGATCAAGTTGTAGCGATTGCGTCGCATGA
CGGAGGGAAACAAGCATTGGAGACTGTCCAACGGCTCCTTCCCGTGTTGTGTCAAGCCCACGGTTTGACG
CCTGCACAAGTGGTCGCCATCGCCTCCAATATTGGCGGTAAGCAGGCGCTGGAAACAGTACAGCGCCTGC
TGCCTGTACTGTGCCAGGATCATGGACTGACCCCAGACCAGGTAGTCGCAATCGCGTCACATGACGGGGG
AAAGCAAGCCCTGGAAACCGTGCAAAGGTTGTTGCCGGTCCTTTGTCAAGACCACGGCCTTACACCGGAG
CAAGTCGTGGCCATTGCAAGCAACATCGGTGGCAAACAGGCTCTTGAGACGGTTCAGAGACTTCTCCCAG
TTCTCTGTCAAGCCCACGGGCTGACTCCCGATCAAGTTGTAGCGATTGCGTCCAACGGTGGAGGGAAACA
AGCATTGGAGACTGTCCAACGGCTCCTTCCCGTGTTGTGTCAAGCCCACGGTTTGACGCCTGCACAAGTG
GTCGCCATCGCCAACAACAACGGCGGTAAGCAGGCGCTGGAAACAGTACAGCGCCTGCTGCCTGTACTGT
GCCAGGATCATGGACTGACCCCAGACCAGGTAGTCGCAATCGCGTCGAACATTGGGGGAAAGCAAGCCCT
GGAAACCGTGCAAAGGTTGTTGCCGGTCCTTTGTCAAGACCACGGCCTTACACCGGAGCAAGTCGTGGCC
ATTGCAAGCAATGGGGGTGGCAAACAGGCTCTTGAGACGGTTCAGAGACTTCTCCCAGTTCTCTGTCAAG
CCCACGGGCTGACTCCCGATCAAGTTGTAGCGATTGCGAATAACAATGGAGGGAAACAAGCATTGGAGAC
TGTCCAACGGCTCCTTCCCGTGTTGTGTCAAGCCCACGGTTTGACGCCTGCACAAGTGGTCGCCATCGCC
TCGAATGGCGGCGGTAAGCAGGCGCTGGAAACAGTACAGCGCCTGCTGCCTGTACTGTGCCAGGATCATG
GACTGACCCCAGACCAGGTAGTCGCAATCGCGAACAATAATGGGGGAAAGCAAGCCCTGGAAACCGTGCA
AAGGTTGTTGCCGGTCCTTTGTCAAGACCACGGCCTTACACCGGAGCAAGTCGTGGCCATTGCATCCCAC
GACGGTGGCAAACAGGCTCTTGAGACGGTTCAGAGACTTCTCCCAGTTCTCTGTCAAGCCCACGGGCTGA
CTCCCGATCAAGTTGTAGCGATTGCGTCCAACGGTGGAGGGAAACAAGCATTGGAGACTGTCCAACGGCT
CCTTCCCGTGTTGTGTCAAGCCCACGGTTTGACGCCTGCACAAGTGGTCGCCATCGCCAGCCATGATGGC
GGTAAGCAGGCGCTGGAAACAGTACAGCGCCTGCTGCCTGTACTGTGCCAGGATCATGGACTGACACCCG
AACAGGTGGTCGCCATTGCTTCTAATGGGGGAGGACGGCCAGCCTTGGAG
