>Addgene plasmid #47194 | TAL3475 | addgene partial sequence | sequence record 69217 | JDS-TALEN-F 5'-TAGGGGTCGGTAAACAGTGG-3'
GCGGGTGAGCTTAGGGGGCCTCCGCTCCAGCTCGACACCGGGCAGCTGCTGAAGATCGCGAAGAGAGGGG
GAGTAACAGCGGTAGAGGCAGTGCACGCCTGGCGCAATGCGCTCACCGGGGCCCCCTTGAACCTGACCCC
AGACCAGGTAGTCGCAATCGCGTCAAACGGAGGGGGAAAGCAAGCCCTGGAAACCGTGCAAAGGTTGTTG
CCGGTCCTTTGTCAAGACCACGGCCTTACACCGGAGCAAGTCGTGGCCATTGCAAATAATAACGGTGGCA
AACAGGCTCTTGAGACGGTTCAGAGACTTCTCCCAGTTCTCTGTCAAGCCCACGGGCTGACTCCCGATCA
AGTTGTAGCGATTGCGTCGCATGACGGAGGGAAACAAGCATTGGAGACTGTCCAACGGCTCCTTCCCGTG
TTGTGTCAAGCCCACGGTTTGACGCCTGCACAAGTGGTCGCCATCGCCTCCAATATTGGCGGTAAGCAGG
CGCTGGAAACAGTACAGCGCCTGCTGCCTGTACTGTGCCAGGATCATGGACTGACCCCAGACCAGGTAGT
CGCAATCGCGTCACATGACGGGGGAAAGCAAGCCCTGGAAACCGTGCAAAGGTTGTTGCCGGTCCTTTGT
CAAGACCACGGCCTTACACCGGAGCAAGTCGTGGCCATTGCAAGCAACATCGGTGGCAAACAGGCTCTTG
AGACGGTTCAGAGACTTCTCCCAGTTCTCTGTCAAGCCCACGGGCTGACTCCCGATCAAGTTGTAGCGAT
TGCGTCCAACGGTGGAGGGAAACAAGCATTGGAGACTGTCCAACGGCTCCTTCCCGTGTTGTGTCAAGCC
CACGGTTTGACGCCTGCACA
